Addgene plasmid #159629: pEGBacmam-NGS Wnt-Fc
Purpose: Express Fc-tagged Fzd7/8 subtype NGS Wnt in mammalian cells for organoid research
Depositing lab: Chris Garcia. Depositing organization: Stanford University. Publication: Next-Generation Surrogate Wnts Support Organoid Growth and Deconvolute Frizzled Pleiotropy In Vivo. Miao Y, Ha A, de Lau W, Yuki K, Santos AJM, You C, Geurts MH, Puschhof J, Pleguezuelos-Manzano C, Peng WC, Senlice R, Piani C, Buikema JW, Gbenedio OM, Vallon M, Yuan J, de Haan S, Hemrika W, Rosch K, Dang LT, Baker D, Ott M, Depeille P, Wu SM, Drost J, Nusse R, Roose JP, Piehler J, Boj SF, Janda CY, Clevers H, Kuo CJ, Garcia KC. Cell Stem Cell. 2020 Aug 14. pii: S1934-5909(20)30358-1. doi: 10.1016/j.stem.2020.07.020. PubMed 32818433.
Backbone
  Vector backbone: pEGBacmam
  Vector type: Mammalian Expression
Growth in bacteria
  Bacterial resistance: Ampicillin, 100 μg/mL
  Growth temperature: 37°C
  Growth strain: DH5alpha
  Copy number: High Copy
Gene/Insert
  Gene/Insert name: Fzd7/8 subtype NGS Wnt Fc
  Species: Synthetic
  Insert size (bp): 1707
  Promoter: CMV
  Tag / fusion protein: Fc tag and His tag
  Cloning method: Gibson Cloning
  Sequencing primers: 5′ CGCAAATGGGCGGTAGGCGTG
Terms and licenses: Academic/Nonprofit Terms; Industry Terms: Not Available to Industry
How to cite: pEGBacmam-NGS Wnt-Fc was a gift from Chris Garcia (Addgene plasmid # 159629 ; http://n2t.net/addgene:159629 ; RRID:Addgene_159629)
