[The description below was written by a language model from this plasmid's Addgene catalogue record and pLannotate feature annotations shown in this document.]
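Description:
pEGBacmam-NGS Wnt-Fc is a mammalian expression plasmid built on the pEGBacmam backbone, a BacMam-type vector that can be transfected directly into mammalian cells. The backbone also carries the elements needed to transpose its cassette into a baculoviral bacmid. It is propagated in E. coli as a high-copy plasmid through a ColE1/pUC-type origin with ampicillin selection (AmpR), and an f1 origin is also present. Tn7L and Tn7R ends flank the expression cassette together with a gentamicin resistance gene. This arrangement allows Tn7-mediated transfer into a bacmid, from which baculovirus for mammalian cell transduction can be made. Baculoviral polyhedrin and p10 promoters are also annotated in the backbone, along with an HSV TK polyadenylation signal.

The payload is a 1,707 bp synthetic insert, introduced by Gibson cloning, that encodes a Frizzled 7/8 subtype-specific next-generation surrogate (NGS) Wnt. It is driven by the CMV enhancer and promoter, followed by a chimeric β-globin/immunoglobulin intron that improves expression. An Igκ leader peptide directs the protein into the secretory pathway. The annotated coding region includes a fragment matching human DKK1, a protein that engages the LRP5/6 co-receptors, followed by a human IgG2-like heavy-chain constant (Fc) region and a C-terminal His tag. The sequence between the leader and the DKK1 fragment is not annotated. It presumably contains the Frizzled-binding module, though the record does not describe it. A WPRE and SV40 polyadenylation signal complete the transcript.

The stated purpose is production of the secreted, Fc-tagged surrogate Wnt agonist in mammalian cells for use in organoid research. The Fc and His tags provide handles for purification.
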