Features (pLannotate 1.2.2; 24 found; start..end, strand, type, name):
    413..441     -  promoter       Pc promoter: intI1 (promoter lies within the coding sequence); class 1 integron promoter
    419..766     -  CDS            YPR2_ECOLX (fragment): Protein predicted: Swiss-Prot protein existence level 4. From Escherichia coli.
    958..1006    -  polyA_signal   HSV TK poly(A) signal: herpes simplex virus thymidine kinase polyadenylation signal (Cole and Stacy, 1985)
   1142..1251    -  promoter       p10 promoter: baculovirus promoter for expression in insect cells
   1296..1387    +  promoter       polyhedrin promoter: polh from Autographa californica; promoter for the baculovirus polyhedrin gene
   1569..1946    +  enhancer       CMV enhancer: human cytomegalovirus immediate early enhancer
   1948..2147    +  promoter       CMV promoter: human cytomegalovirus (CMV) immediate early promoter
   2286..2418    +  intron         chimeric intron: chimera between introns from human β-globin and immunoglobulin heavy chain genes
   2529..2591    +  sig_peptide    Igκ leader: leader sequence from mouse immunoglobulin κ light chain
   3198..3473    +  CDS            DKK1 (fragment): DKK1_HUMAN - Experimental evidence at protein level: Swiss-Prot protein existence level 1. Antagonizes canonical Wnt signaling by inhibiting LRP5/6 interaction with Wnt and by forming a ternary complex with the transmembrane protein KREMEN that promotes internalization of LRP5/6 (PubMed:22000856). DKKs play an important role in vertebrate development, where they locally inhibit Wnt regulated processes such as antero-posterior axial patterning, limb development, somitogenesis and eye formation. In the adult, Dkks are implicated in bone formation and bone disease, cancer and Alzheimer disease (P
   3435..4205    +  CDS            IGHG2 (fragment): IGHG2_HUMAN - Experimental evidence at protein level: Swiss-Prot protein existence level 1. Constant region of immunoglobulin heavy chains. Immunoglobulins, also known as antibodies, are membrane-bound or secreted glycoproteins produced by B lymphocytes. In the recognition phase of humoral immunity, the membrane-bound immunoglobulins serve as receptors which, upon binding of a specific antigen, trigger the clonal expansion and differentiation of B lymphocytes into immunoglobulins- secreting plasma cells. Secreted immunoglobulins mediate the effector phase of humoral immunity, which results in
   4215..4232    +  CDS            7xHis (fragment): 6xHis affinity tag
   4268..4856    +  misc_feature   WPRE: woodchuck hepatitis virus posttranscriptional regulatory element
   4883..4966    +  CDS            large T antigen (fragment): large T antigen from SV40 (simian virus 40)
   4989..5123    +  polyA_signal   SV40 poly(A) signal: SV40 polyadenylation signal
   5152..5317    -  mobile_element Tn7L: mini-Tn7 element (left end of the Tn7 transposon) Tn7
   5480..5496    +  CDS            lacZα (fragment): LacZα fragment of β-galactosidase; lacZ fragment
   5501..5955    +  rep_origin     f1 ori (sequence partly withheld): f1 bacteriophage origin of replication; arrow indicates direction of (+) strand synthesis
   5981..6085    +  promoter       AmpR promoter: bla
   6086..6946    +  CDS            AmpR: β-lactamase; bla; confers resistance to ampicillin, carbenicillin, and related antibiotics
   7117..7705    +  rep_origin     ori: high-copy-number ColE1/pMB1/pBR322/pUC origin of replication
   7891..7942    -  misc_feature   bom (fragment): basis of mobility region from pBR322
   8010..8234    -  mobile_element Tn7R: mini-Tn7 element (right end of the Tn7 transposon) Tn7
   8301..224     -  CDS            GmR (across the origin): gentamycin acetyltransferase; aacC1; confers resistance to gentamycin
>Addgene plasmid #159629 | pEGBacmam-NGS Wnt-Fc | addgene full sequence | sequence record 312973 | Addgene NGS Result
GTCTTACTACGGAGCAAGTTCCCGAGGTAATCGGAGTCCGGCTGATGTTGGGAGTAGGTGGCTACGTCTC
CGAACTCACGACCGAAAAGATCAAGAGCAGCCCGCATGGATTTGACTTGGTCAGGGCCGAGCCTACATGT
GCGAATGATGCCCATACTTGAGCCACCTAACTTTGTTTTAGGGCGACTGCCCTGCTGCGTAACATCGTTG
CTGCTGCGTAACATCGTTGCTGCTCCATAACATCAAACATCGACCCACGGCGTAACGCGCTTGCTGCTTG
GATGCCCGAGGCATAGACTGTACAAAAAAACAGTCATAACAAGCCATGAAAACCGCCACTGCGCCGTTAC
CACCGCTGCGTTCGGTCAAGGTTCTGGACCAGTTGCGTGATCGCATACGCTACTTGCATTACAGTTTACG
AACCGAACAGGCTTATGTCAACTGGGTTCGTGCCTTCATCCGTTTCCACGGTGTGCGTCACCCGGCAACC
TTGGGCAGCAGCGAAGTCGAGGCATTTCTGTCCTGGCTGGCGAACGAGCGCAAGGTTTCGGTCTCCACGC
ATCGTCAGGCATTGGCGGCCTTGCTGTTCTTCTACGGCAAGGTGCTGTGCACGGATCTGCCCTTGCTTCA
GGAGATCGGTAGACCTCGGCCGTCGCGGCGCTTGCCGGTGGTGCTGACCCCGGATGAAGTGGTTCGCATC
CTCGGTTTTCTGGAAGGCGAGCATCGTTTGTTCGCCCAGGACTCTAGCTATAGTTCTAGTGGTTGGCTAC
AGCTTTGTTTAAACAAAGCTGGCTATGGCAGGGCTTGCCGCCCCGACGTTGGCTGCGAGCCCTGGGCCTT
CACCCGAACTTGGGGGTTGGGGTGGGGAAAAGGAAGAAACGCGGGCGTATTGGTCCCAATGGGGTCTCGG
TGGGGTATCGACAGAGTGCCAGCCCTGGGACCGAACCCCGCGTTTATGAACAAACGACCCAACACCCGTG
CGTTTTATTCTGTCTTTTTATTGCCGTCATAGCGCGGGTTCCTTCCGGTATTGTCTCCTTCCGTGTTTCA
GTTAGCCTCCCCCATCTCCCGGTACCGCATGCTATGCATCAGCTGCTAGCACCATGGCTCGAGATCCCGG
GTGATCAAGTCTTCGTCGAGTGATTGTAAATAAAATGTAATTTACAGTATAGTATTTTAATTAATATACA
AATGATTTGATAATAATTCTTATTTAACTATAATATATTGTGTTGGGTTGAATTAAAGGTCCGTATACTA
GTATCGATTCGCGACCTACTCCGGAATATTAATAGATCATGGAGATAATTAAAATGATAACCATCTCGCA
AATAAATAAGTATTTTACTGTTTTCGTAACAGTTTTGTAATAAAAAAACCTATAAATATTCCGGATTATT
CATACCGTCCCACCATCGGGCGCGGATCCTCAATATTGGCCATTAGCCATATTATTCATTGGTTATATAG
CATAAATCAATATTGGCTATTGGCCATTGCATACGTTGTATCTATATCATAATATGTACATTTATATTGG
CTCATGTCCAATATGACCGCCATGTTGGCATTGATTATTGACTAGTTATTAATAGTAATCAATTACGGGG
TCATTAGTTCATAGCCCATATATGGAGTTCCGCGTTACATAACTTACGGTAAATGGCCCGCCTGGCTGAC
CGCCCAACGACCCCCGCCCATTGACGTCAATAATGACGTATGTTCCCATAGTAACGCCAATAGGGACTTT
CCATTGACGTCAATGGGTGGAGTATTTACGGTAAACTGCCCACTTGGCAGTACATCAAGTGTATCATATG
CCAAGTCCGCCCCCTATTGACGTCAATGACGGTAAATGGCCCGCCTGGCATTATGCCCAGTACATGACCT
TACGGGACTTTCCTACTTGGCAGTACATCTACGTATTAGTCATCGCTATTACCATGGTGATGCGGTTTTG
GCAGTACACCAATGGGCGTGGATAGCGGTTTGACTCACGGGGATTTCCAAGTCTCCACCCCATTGACGTC
AATGGGAGTTTGTTTTGGCACCAAAATCAACGGGACTTTCCAAAATGTCGTAATAACCCCGCCCCGTTGA
CGCAAATGGGCGGTAGGCGTGTACGGTGGGAGGTCTATATAAGCAGAGCTCGTTTAGTGAACCGTCAGAT
CACTAGAAGCTTTATTGCGGTAGTTTATCACAGTTAAATTGCTAACGCAGTCAGTGCTTCTGACACAACA
GTCTCGAACTTAAGCTGCAGAAGTTGGTCGTGAGGCACTGGGCAGGTAAGTATCAAGGTTACAAGACAGG
TTTAAGGAGACCAATAGAAACTGGGCTTGTCGAGACAGAGAAGACTCTTGCGTTTCTGATAGGCACCTAT
TGGTCTTACTGACATCCACTTTGCCTTTCTCTCCACAGGTGTCCACTCCCAGTTCAATTACAGCTCTTAA
GGGATCCCGGTCCGAAGCGCGCGGAATTCAAAGGCCTACGTCGACGAGCTCACTAGTCGCGGCCGCTTTC
GAATCACCATGGAGACAGACACACTCCTGCTATGGGTACTGCTGCTCTGGGTTCCAGGTTCCACTGGTGA
CGCGAGCTCTGAACTGGGTACGCGTCTGATCAGGGCAGCATTAGACGGTAACAAAGACCGTGTTAAAGAC
CTCATTGAAAATGGTGCTGACGTTAACGCGTCCCTTATGTCTGGGGCGACTCCGTTACACGCCGCCGCCA
TGAACGGCCACAAAGAGGTTGTGAAGTTACTGATCTCCAAGGGCGCAGATGTGAATGCTCAGTCCGTTGC
GGGTTCTACACCTCTGGATGCGGCGGCGTTTAGTGGACATAAAGAAGTGGTAAAACTGCTGATAAGTAAA
GGAGCAGACGTCAATGCTGTTAATGCGGCTGGATTGACCCCCCTACATGCTGCTGCTGATAATGGGCACA
AGGAAGTAGTGAAGTTGCTTATTTCTAAGGGGGCCGACGTAAATGCGAAAGCTGACCATGGCATGACTCC
ACTCCATTTCGCAGCACAGCGCGGTCATAAGGAAGTCGTTAAACTATTAATCAGCAAAGGTGCGGATTTG
AACACCTCTGCCAAAGACGGTGCAACCCCGCTTGACATGGCGCGTGAATCTGGCAATGAGGAGGTTGTCA
AGCTCTTGGAAAAGCAACTCGAGGGAAGCGGTTCCGGAGGTTCTGGCTCCGGAAAAATGTATCACACTAA
GGGACAGGAAGGCAGCGTGTGCCTGAGGTCCTCTGACTGTGCATCTGGCCTGTGCTGCGCCAGACACTTT
TGGTCCAAAATCTGCAAGCCGGTTCTGAAAGAGGGCCAGGTGTGCACAAAGCATCGACGAAAGGGCAGCC
ATGGACTCGAGATCTTTCAGAGGTGCTACTGCGGGGAGGGTCTGTCTTGCAGAATCCAGAAAGATCATCA
TCAGGCCTCCAACTCCTCCCGCCTGCACACCTGCCAGCGACATGCGGCCGCAGAGAACCTGTACTTCCAG
GGATCTTCCGAGCCCAAATCTTGTGACAAAACTCACACATGCCCACCGTGCCCAGCACCTGAACTCCTGG
GGGGACCGTCAGTCTTCCTCTTCCCCCCAAAACCCAAGGACACCCTCATGATCTCCCGGACCCCTGAGGT
CACATGCGTGGTGGTGGACGTGAGCCACGAAGACCCTGAGGTCAAGTTCAACTGGTACGTGGACGGCGTG
GAGGTGCATAATGCCAAGACAAAGCCGCGGGAGGAGCAGTACAACAGCACGTACCGTGTGGTCAGCGTCC
TCACCGTCCTGCACCAGGACTGGCTGAATGGCAAGGAGTACAAGTGCAAGGTCTCCAACAAAGCCCTCCC
AGCCCCCATCGAGAAAACCATCTCCAAAGCCAAAGGGCAGCCCCGAGAACCACAGGTGTACACCCTGCCC
CCATCCCGGGATGAGCTGACCAAGAACCAGGTCAGCCTGACCTGCCTGGTCAAAGGCTTCTATCCCAGCG
ACATCGCCGTGGAGTGGGAGAGCAATGGGCAGCCGGAGAACAACTACAAGACCACGCCTCCCGTGCTGGA
CTCCGACGGCTCCTTCTTCCTCTACAGCAAGCTCACCGTGGACAAGAGCAGGTGGCAGCAGGGGAACGTC
TTCTCATGCTCCGTGATGCATGAGGCTCTGCACAACCACTACACGCAGAAGAGCCTCTCCCTGTCTCCGG
GTAAAGGGGCCGCACATCACCATCACCATCACTAAGCTCCGCTAGAGCCTGCAGTCTCGACAAGCTTAAT
CAACCTCTGGATTACAAAATTTGTGAAAGATTGACTGGTATTCTTAACTATGTTGCTCCTTTTACGCTAT
GTGGATACGCTGCTTTAATGCCTTTGTATCATGCTATTGCTTCCCGTATGGCTTTCATTTTCTCCTCCTT
GTATAAATCCTGGTTGCTGTCTCTTTATGAGGAGTTGTGGCCCGTTGTCAGGCAACGTGGCGTGGTGTGC
ACTGTGTTTGCTGACGCAACCCCCACTGGTTGGGGCATTGCCACCACCTGTCAGCTCCTTTCCGGGACTT
TCGCTTTCCCCCTCCCTATTGCCACGGCGGAACTCATCGCCGCCTGCCTTGCCCGCTGCTGGACAGGGGC
TCGGCTGTTGGGCACTGACAATTCCGTGGTGTTGTCGGGGAAGCTGACGTCCTTTCCATGGCTGCTCGCC
TGTGTTGCCACCTGGATTCTGCGCGGGACGTCCTTCTGCTACGTCCCTTCGGCCCTCAATCCAGCGGACC
TTCCTTCCCGCGGCCTGCTGCCGGCTCTGCGGCCTCTTCCGCGTCTTCGCCTTCGCCCTCAGACGAGTCG
GATCTCCCTTTGGGCCGCCTCCCCGCCTGAAGCTTGTCGAGAAGTACTAGAGGATCATAATCAGCCATAC
CACATTTGTAGAGGTTTTACTTGCTTTAAAAAACCTCCCACACCTCCCCCTGAACCTGAAACATAAAATG
AATGCAATTGTTGTTGTTAACTTGTTTATTGCAGCTTATAATGGTTACAAATAAAGCAATAGCATCACAA
ATTTCACAAATAAAGCATTTTTTTCACTGCATTCTAGTTGTGGTTTGTCCAAACTCATCAATGTATCTTA
TCATGTCTGGATCTGATCACTGCTTGAGCCTAGGAGATCCGAACCAGATAAGTGAAATCTAGTTCCAAAC
TATTTTGTCATTTTTAATTTTCGTATTAGCTTACGACGCTACACCCAGTTCCCATCTATTTTGTCACTCT
TCCCTAAATAATCCTTAAAAACTCCATTTCCACCCCTCCCAGTTCCCAACTATTTTGTCCGCCCACAGCG
GGGCATTTTTCTTCCTGTTATGTTTTTAATCAAACATCCTGCCAACTCCATGTGACAAACCGTCATCTTC
GGCTACTTTTTCTCTGTCACAGAATGAAAATTTTTCTGTCATCTCTTCGTTATTAATGTTTGTAATTGAC
TGAATATCAACGCTTATTTGCAGCCTGAATGGCGAATGGG
[124 nt withheld, positions 5501-5624]
C
[91 nt withheld, positions 5626-5716]
A
[49 nt withheld, positions 5718-5766]
CCTTTGACGTTGGAGTCCACGTTCTT
[37 nt withheld, positions 5793-5829]
ACCCTATCTCGGTCTATTCTTTTGATTTATAAGGGATTTTGCCGATTTCGGCCTATTGGTTAAAAAATGA
GCTGATTTAACAAAAATTTAACGCGAATTTTAACAAAATATTAACGCTTACAATTTAGGTGGCACTTTTC
GGGGAAATGTGCGCGGAACCCCTATTTGTTTATTTTTCTAAATACATTCAAATATGTATCCGCTCATGAG
ACAATAACCCTGATAAATGCTTCAATAATATTGAAAAAGGAAGAGTATGAGTATTCAACATTTCCGTGTC
GCCCTTATTCCCTTTTTTGCGGCATTTTGCCTTCCTGTTTTTGCTCACCCAGAAACGCTGGTGAAAGTAA
AAGATGCTGAAGATCAGTTGGGTGCACGAGTGGGTTACATCGAACTGGATCTCAACAGCGGTAAGATCCT
TGAGAGTTTTCGCCCCGAAGAACGTTTTCCAATGATGAGCACTTTTAAAGTTCTGCTATGTGGCGCGGTA
TTATCCCGTATTGACGCCGGGCAAGAGCAACTCGGTCGCCGCATACACTATTCTCAGAATGACTTGGTTG
AGTACTCACCAGTCACAGAAAAGCATCTTACGGATGGCATGACAGTAAGAGAATTATGCAGTGCTGCCAT
AACCATGAGTGATAACACTGCGGCCAACTTACTTCTGACAACGATCGGAGGACCGAAGGAGCTAACCGCT
TTTTTGCACAACATGGGGGATCATGTAACTCGCCTTGATCGTTGGGAACCGGAGCTGAATGAAGCCATAC
CAAACGACGAGCGTGACACCACGATGCCTGTAGCAATGGCAACAACGTTGCGCAAACTATTAACTGGCGA
ACTACTTACTCTAGCTTCCCGGCAACAATTAATAGACTGGATGGAGGCGGATAAAGTTGCAGGACCACTT
CTGCGCTCGGCCCTTCCGGCTGGCTGGTTTATTGCTGATAAATCTGGAGCCGGTGAGCGTGGGTCTCGCG
GTATCATTGCAGCACTGGGGCCAGATGGTAAGCCCTCCCGTATCGTAGTTATCTACACGACGGGGAGTCA
GGCAACTATGGATGAACGAAATAGACAGATCGCTGAGATAGGTGCCTCACTGATTAAGCATTGGTAACTG
TCAGACCAAGTTTACTCATATATACTTTAGATTGATTTAAAACTTCATTTTTAATTTAAAAGGATCTAGG
TGAAGATCCTTTTTGATAATCTCATGACCAAAATCCCTTAACGTGAGTTTTCGTTCCACTGAGCGTCAGA
CCCCGTAGAAAAGATCAAAGGATCTTCTTGAGATCCTTTTTTTCTGCGCGTAATCTGCTGCTTGCAAACA
AAAAAACCACCGCTACCAGCGGTGGTTTGTTTGCCGGATCAAGAGCTACCAACTCTTTTTCCGAAGGTAA
CTGGCTTCAGCAGAGCGCAGATACCAAATACTGTTCTTCTAGTGTAGCCGTAGTTAGGCCACCACTTCAA
GAACTCTGTAGCACCGCCTACATACCTCGCTCTGCTAATCCTGTTACCAGTGGCTGCTGCCAGTGGCGAT
AAGTCGTGTCTTACCGGGTTGGACTCAAGACGATAGTTACCGGATAAGGCGCAGCGGTCGGGCTGAACGG
GGGGTTCGTGCACACAGCCCAGCTTGGAGCGAACGACCTACACCGAACTGAGATACCTACAGCGTGAGCT
ATGAGAAAGCGCCACGCTTCCCGAAGGGAGAAAGGCGGACAGGTATCCGGTAAGCGGCAGGGTCGGAACA
GGAGAGCGCACGAGGGAGCTTCCAGGGGGAAACGCCTGGTATCTTTATAGTCCTGTCGGGTTTCGCCACC
TCTGACTTGAGCGTCGATTTTTGTGATGCTCGTCAGGGGGGCGGAGCCTATGGAAAAACGCCAGCAACGC
GGCCTTTTTACGGTTCCTGGCCTTTTGCTGGCCTTTTGCTCACATGTTCTTTCCTGCGTTATCCCCTGAT
TCTGTGGATAACCGTATTACCGCCTTTGAGTGAGCTGATACCGCTCGCCGCAGCCGAACGACCGAGCGCA
GCGAGTCAGTGAGCGAGGAAGCGGAAGAGCGCCTGATGCGGTATTTTCTCCTTACGCATCTGTGCGGTAT
TTCACACCGCATAGACCAGCCGCGTAACCTGGCAAAATCGGTTACGGTTGAGTAATAAATGGATGCCCTG
CGTAAGCGGGTGTGGGCGGACAATAAAGTCTTAAACTGAACAAAATAGATCTAAACTATGACAATAAAGT
CTTAAACTAGACAGAATAGTTGTAAACTGAAATCAGTCCAGTTATGCTGTGAAAAAGCATACTGGACTTT
TGTTATGGCTAAAGCAAACTCTTCATTTTCTGAAGTGCAAATTGCCCGTCGTATTAAAGAGGGGCGTGGC
CAAGGGCATGGTAAAGACTATATTCGCGGCGTTGTGACAATTTACCGAACAACTCCGCGGCCGGGAAGCC
GATCTCGGCTTGAACGAATTGTTAGGTGGCGGTACTTGGGTCGATATCAAAGTGCATCACTTCTTCCCGT
ATGCCCAACTTTGTATAGAGAGCCACTGCGGGATCGTCACCGTAATCTGCTTGCACGTAGATCACATAAG
CACCAAGCGCGTTGGCCTCATGCTTGAGGAGATTGATGAGCGCGGTGGCAATGCCCTGCCTCCGGTGCTC
GCCGGAGACTGCGAGATCATAGATATAGATCTCACTACGCGGCTGCTCAAACTTGGGCAGAACGTAAGCC
GCGAGAGCGCCAACAACCGCTTCTTGGTCGAAGGCAGCAAGCGCGATGAAT
