>Addgene plasmid #159629 | pEGBacmam-NGS Wnt-Fc | depositor partial sequence | sequence record 308635 | pEGBacmam-NGS Wnt-Fc sequence 1707 bps
ATGGAGACAGACACACTCCTGCTATGGGTACTGCTGCTCTGGGTTCCAGGTTCCACTGGTGACGCGAGCT
CTGAACTGGGTACGCGTCTGATCAGGGCAGCATTAGACGGTAACAAAGACCGTGTTAAAGACCTCATTGA
AAATGGTGCTGACGTTAACGCGTCCCTTATGTCTGGGGCGACTCCGTTACACGCCGCCGCCATGAACGGC
CACAAAGAGGTTGTGAAGTTACTGATCTCCAAGGGCGCAGATGTGAATGCTCAGTCCGTTGCGGGTTCTA
CACCTCTGGATGCGGCGGCGTTTAGTGGACATAAAGAAGTGGTAAAACTGCTGATAAGTAAAGGAGCAGA
CGTCAATGCTGTTAATGCGGCTGGATTGACCCCCCTACATGCTGCTGCTGATAATGGGCACAAGGAAGTA
GTGAAGTTGCTTATTTCTAAGGGGGCCGACGTAAATGCGAAAGCTGACCATGGCATGACTCCACTCCATT
TCGCAGCACAGCGCGGTCATAAGGAAGTCGTTAAACTATTAATCAGCAAAGGTGCGGATTTGAACACCTC
TGCCAAAGACGGTGCAACCCCGCTTGACATGGCGCGTGAATCTGGCAATGAGGAGGTTGTCAAGCTCTTG
GAAAAGCAACTCGAGGGAAGCGGTTCCGGAGGTTCTGGCTCCGGAAAAATGTATCACACTAAGGGACAGG
AAGGCAGCGTGTGCCTGAGGTCCTCTGACTGTGCATCTGGCCTGTGCTGCGCCAGACACTTTTGGTCCAA
AATCTGCAAGCCGGTTCTGAAAGAGGGCCAGGTGTGCACAAAGCATCGACGAAAGGGCAGCCATGGACTC
GAGATCTTTCAGAGGTGCTACTGCGGGGAGGGTCTGTCTTGCAGAATCCAGAAAGATCATCATCAGGCCT
CCAACTCCTCCCGCCTGCACACCTGCCAGCGACATGCGGCCGCAGAGAACCTGTACTTCCAGGGATCTTC
CGAGCCCAAATCTTGTGACAAAACTCACACATGCCCACCGTGCCCAGCACCTGAACTCCTGGGGGGACCG
TCAGTCTTCCTCTTCCCCCCAAAACCCAAGGACACCCTCATGATCTCCCGGACCCCTGAGGTCACATGCG
TGGTGGTGGACGTGAGCCACGAAGACCCTGAGGTCAAGTTCAACTGGTACGTGGACGGCGTGGAGGTGCA
TAATGCCAAGACAAAGCCGCGGGAGGAGCAGTACAACAGCACGTACCGTGTGGTCAGCGTCCTCACCGTC
CTGCACCAGGACTGGCTGAATGGCAAGGAGTACAAGTGCAAGGTCTCCAACAAAGCCCTCCCAGCCCCCA
TCGAGAAAACCATCTCCAAAGCCAAAGGGCAGCCCCGAGAACCACAGGTGTACACCCTGCCCCCATCCCG
GGATGAGCTGACCAAGAACCAGGTCAGCCTGACCTGCCTGGTCAAAGGCTTCTATCCCAGCGACATCGCC
GTGGAGTGGGAGAGCAATGGGCAGCCGGAGAACAACTACAAGACCACGCCTCCCGTGCTGGACTCCGACG
GCTCCTTCTTCCTCTACAGCAAGCTCACCGTGGACAAGAGCAGGTGGCAGCAGGGGAACGTCTTCTCATG
CTCCGTGATGCATGAGGCTCTGCACAACCACTACACGCAGAAGAGCCTCTCCCTGTCTCCGGGTAAAGGG
GCCGCACATCACCATCACCATCACTAA
